>Addgene plasmid #227639 | pHThMeCP2 (pc3972) | addgene full sequence | sequence record 458269 | Addgene NGS Result
TTGAGATCCTTTTTTTCTGCGCGTAATCTGCTGCTTGCAAACAAAAAAACCACCGCTACCAGCGGTGGTT
TGTTTGCCGGATCAAGAGCTACCAACTCTTTTTCCGAAGGTAACTGGCTTCAGCAGAGCGCAGATACCAA
ATACTGTTCTTCTAGTGTAGCCGTAGTTAGGCCACCACTTCAAGAACTCTGTAGCACCGCCTACATACCT
CGCTCTGCTAATCCTGTTACCAGTGGCTGCTGCCAGTGGCGATAAGTCGTGTCTTACCGGGTTGGACTCA
AGACGATAGTTACCGGATAAGGCGCAGCGGTCGGGCTGAACGGGGGGTTCGTGCACACAGCCCAGCTTGG
AGCGAACGACCTACACCGAACTGAGATACCTACAGCGTGAGCTATGAGAAAGCGCCACGCTTCCCGAAGG
GAGAAAGGCGGACAGGTATCCGGTAAGCGGCAGGGTCGGAACAGGAGAGCGCACGAGGGAGCTTCCAGGG
GGAAACGCCTGGTATCTTTATAGTCCTGTCGGGTTTCGCCACCTCTGACTTGAGCGTCGATTTTTGTGAT
GCTCGTCAGGGGGGCGGAGCCTATGGAAAAACGCCAGCAACGCGGCCTTTTTACGGTTCCTGGCCTTTTG
CTGGCCTTTTGCTCACATGTTCTTTCCTGCGTTATCCCCTGATTCTGTGGATAACCGTATTACCGCCATG
CATTAGTTATTAATAGTAATCAATTACGGGGTCATTAGTTCATAGCCCATATATGGAGTTCCGCGTTACA
TAACTTACGGTAAATGGCCCGCCTGGCTGACCGCCCAACGACCCCCGCCCATTGACGTCAATAATGACGT
ATGTTCCCATAGTAACGCCAATAGGGACTTTCCATTGACGTCAATGGGTGGAGTATTTACGGTAAACTGC
CCACTTGGCAGTACATCAAGTGTATCATATGCCAAGTACGCCCCCTATTGACGTCAATGACGGTAAATGG
CCCGCCTGGCATTATGCCCAGTACATGACCTTATGGGACTTTCCTACTTGGCAGTACATCTACGTATTAG
TCATCGCTATTACCATGGTGATGCGGTTTTGGCAGTACATCAATGGGCGTGGATAGCGGTTTGACTCACG
GGGATTTCCAAGTCTCCACCCCATTGACGTCAATGGGAGTTTGTTTTGGCACCAAAATCAACGGGACTTT
CCAAAATGTCGTAACAACTCCGCCCCATTGACGCAAATGGGCGGTAGGCGTGTACGGTGGGAGGTCTATA
TAAGCAGAGCTGGTTTAGTGAACCGTCAGATCCGATGGGATCCGAAATCGGTACAGGCTTCCCCTTCGAC
CCCCATTATGTGGAAGTCCTGGGCGAGCGTATGCACTACGTCGATGTTGGACCGCGGGATGGCACGCCTG
TGCTGTTCCTGCACGGTAACCCGACCTCGTCCTACCTGTGGCGCAACATCATCCCGCATGTAGCACCGAG
TCATCGGTGCATTGCTCCAGACCTGATCGGGATGGGAAAATCGGACAAACCAGACCTCGATTATTTCTTC
GACGACCACGTCCGCTACCTCGATGCCTTCATCGAAGCCTTGGGTTTGGAAGAGGTCGTCCTGGTCATCC
ACGACTGGGGCTCAGCTCTCGGATTCCACTGGGCCAAGCGCAATCCGGAACGGGTCAAAGGTATTGCATG
TATGGAATTCATCCGGCCTATCCCGACGTGGGACGAATGGCCAGAATTCGCCCGTGAGACCTTCCAGGCC
TTCCGGACCGCCGACGTCGGCCGAGAGTTGATCATCGATCAGAACGCTTTCATCGAGGGTGCGCTCCCGA
TGGGGGTCGTCCGTCCGCTTACGGAGGTCGAGATGGACCACTATCGCGAGCCCTTCCTCAAGCCTGTTGA
CCGAGAGCCACTGTGGCGATTCCCCAACGAGCTGCCCATCGCCGGTGAGCCCGCGAACATCGTCGCGCTC
GTCGAGGCATACATGAACTGGCTGCACCAGTCACCTGTCCCGAAGTTGTTGTTCTGGGGCACACCCGGCG
TACTGATCCCCCCGGCCGAAGCCGCGAGACTTGCCGAAAGCCTCCCCAACTGCAAGACAGTGGACATCGG
CCCGGGATTGTTCTTGCTCCAGGAAGACAACCCGGACCTTATCGGCAGTGAGATCGCGCGCTGGCTCCCC
GGGCTGGCCGGCTCCGGAATGGTAGCTGGGATGTTAGGGCTCAGGGAAGAAAAGTCAGAAGACCAGGACC
TCCAGGGCCTCAAGGACAAACCCCTCAAGTTTAAAAAGGTGAAGAAAGATAAGAAAGAAGAGAAAGAGGG
CAAGCATGAGCCCGTGCAGCCATCAGCCCACCACTCTGCTGAGCCCGCAGAGGCAGGCAAAGCAGAGACA
TCAGAAGGGTCAGGCTCCGCCCCGGCTGTGCCGGAAGCTTCTGCCTCCCCCAAACAGCGGCGCTCCATCA
TCCGTGACCGGGGACCCATGTATGATGACCCCACCCTGCCTGAAGGCTGGACACGGAAGCTTAAGCAAAG
GAAATCTGGCCGCTCTGCTGGGAAGTATGATGTGTATTTGATCAATCCCCAGGGAAAAGCCTTTCGCTCT
AAAGTGGAGTTGATTGCGTACTTCGAAAAGGTAGGCGACACATCCCTGGACCCTAATGATTTTGACTTCA
CGGTAACTGGGAGAGGGAGCCCCTCCCGGCGAGAGCAGAAACCACCTAAGAAGCCCAAATCTCCCAAAGC
TCCAGGAACTGGCAGAGGCCGGGGACGCCCCAAAGGGAGCGGCACCACGAGACCCAAGGCGGCCACGTCA
GAGGGTGTGCAGGTGAAAAGGGTCCTGGAGAAAAGTCCTGGGAAGCTCCTTGTCAAGATGCCTTTTCAAA
CTTCGCCAGGGGGCAAGGCTGAGGGGGGTGGGGCCACCACATCCACCCAGGTCATGGTGATCAAACGCCC
CGGCAGGAAGCGAAAAGCTGAGGCCGACCCTCAGGCCATTCCCAAGAAACGGGGCCGAAAGCCGGGGAGT
GTGGTGGCAGCCGCTGCCGCCGAGGCCAAAAAGAAAGCCGTGAAGGAGTCTTCTATCCGATCTGTGCAGG
AGACCGTACTCCCCATCAAGAAGCGCAAGACCCGGGAGACGGTCAGCATCGAGGTCAAGGAAGTGGTGAA
GCCCCTGCTGGTGTCCACCCTCGGTGAGAAGAGCGGGAAAGGACTGAAGACCTGTAAGAGCCCTGGGCGG
AAAAGCAAGGAGAGCAGCCCCAAGGGGCGCAGCAGCAGCGCCTCCTCACCCCCCAAGAAGGAGCACCACC
ACCATCACCACCACTCAGAGTCCCCAAAGGCCCCCGTGCCACTGCTCCCACCCCTGCCCCCACCTCCACC
TGAGCCCGAGAGCTCCGAGGACCCCACCAGCCCCCCTGAGCCCCAGGACTTGAGCAGCAGCGTCTGCAAA
GAGGAGAAGATGCCCAGAGGAGGCTCACTGGAGAGCGACGGCTGCCCCAAGGAGCCAGCTAAGACTCAGC
CCGCGGTTGCCACCGCCGCCACGGCCGCAGAAAAGTACAAACACCGAGGGGAGGGAGAGCGCAAAGACAT
TGTTTCATCCTCCATGCCAAGGCCAAACAGAGAGGAGCCTGTGGACAGCCGGACGCCCGTGACCGAGAGA
GTTAGCTGACTTTACACGGAGGATCCACCGGATCTAGATAACTGATCATAATCAGCCATACCACATTTGT
AGAGGTTTTACTTGCTTTAAAAAACCTCCCACACCTCCCCCTGAACCTGAAACATAAAATGAATGCAATT
GTTGTTGTTAACTTGTTTATTGCAGCTTATAATGGTTACAAATAAAGCAATAGCATCACAAATTTCACAA
ATAAAGCATTTTTTTCACTGCATTCTAGTTGTGGTTTGTCCAAACTCATCAATGTATCTTAACGCGTAAA
TTGTAAGCGTTAATATTTTGTTAAAATTCGCGTTAAATTTTTGTTAAATCAGCTCATTTTTTAACCAATA
GGCCGAAATCGGCAAAATCCCTTATAAATCAAAAGAATAGACCGAGATAGGGT
[37 nt withheld, positions 4044-4080]
AAAGAACGTGGACTCCAACGTCAAAGG
[49 nt withheld, positions 4108-4156]
T
[91 nt withheld, positions 4158-4248]
G
[124 nt withheld, positions 4250-4373]
CAGGTGGCACTTTTCGGGGAAATGTGCGCGGAACCCCTATTTGTTTATTTTTCTAAATACATTCAAATAT
GTATCCGCTCATGAGACAATAACCCTGATAAATGCTTCAATAATATTGAAAAAGGAAGAGTCCTGAGGCG
GAAAGAACCAGCTGTGGAATGTGTGTCAGTTAGGGTGTGGAAAGTCCCCAGGCTCCCCAGCAGGCAGAAG
TATGCAAAGCATGCATCTCAATTAGTCAGCAACCAGGTGTGGAAAGTCCCCAGGCTCCCCAGCAGGCAGA
AGTATGCAAAGCATGCATCTCAATTAGTCAGCAACCATAGTCCCGCCCCTAACTCCGCCCATCCCGCCCC
TAACTCCGCCCAGTTCCGCCCATTCTCCGCCCCATGGCTGACTAATTTTTTTTATTTATGCAGAGGCCGA
GGCCGCCTCGGCCTCTGAGCTATTCCAGAAGTAGTGAGGAGGCTTTTTTGGAGGCCTAGGCTTTTGCAAA
GATCGATCAAGAGACAGGATGAGGATCGTTTCGCATGATTGAACAAGATGGATTGCACGCAGGTTCTCCG
GCCGCTTGGGTGGAGAGGCTATTCGGCTATGACTGGGCACAACAGACAATCGGCTGCTCTGATGCCGCCG
TGTTCCGGCTGTCAGCGCAGGGGCGCCCGGTTCTTTTTGTCAAGACCGACCTGTCCGGTGCCCTGAATGA
ACTGCAAGACGAGGCAGCGCGGCTATCGTGGCTGGCCACGACGGGCGTTCCTTGCGCAGCTGTGCTCGAC
GTTGTCACTGAAGCGGGAAGGGACTGGCTGCTATTGGGCGAAGTGCCGGGGCAGGATCTCCTGTCATCTC
ACCTTGCTCCTGCCGAGAAAGTATCCATCATGGCTGATGCAATGCGGCGGCTGCATACGCTTGATCCGGC
TACCTGCCCATTCGACCACCAAGCGAAACATCGCATCGAGCGAGCACGTACTCGGATGGAAGCCGGTCTT
GTCGATCAGGATGATCTGGACGAAGAGCATCAGGGGCTCGCGCCAGCCGAACTGTTCGCCAGGCTCAAGG
CGAGCATGCCCGACGGCGAGGATCTCGTCGTGACCCATGGCGATGCCTGCTTGCCGAATATCATGGTGGA
AAATGGCCGCTTTTCTGGATTCATCGACTGTGGCCGGCTGGGTGTGGCGGACCGCTATCAGGACATAGCG
TTGGCTACCCGTGATATTGCTGAAGAGCTTGGCGGCGAATGGGCTGACCGCTTCCTCGTGCTTTACGGTA
TCGCCGCTCCCGATTCGCAGCGCATCGCCTTCTATCGCCTTCTTGACGAGTTCTTCTGAGCGGGACTCTG
GGGTTCGAAATGACCGACCAAGCGACGCCCAACCTGCCATCACGAGATTTCGATTCCACCGCCGCCTTCT
ATGAAAGGTTGGGCTTCGGAATCGTTTTCCGGGACGCCGGCTGGATGATCCTCCAGCGCGGGGATCTCAT
GCTGGAGTTCTTCGCCCACCCTAGGGGGAGGCTAACTGAAACACGGAAGGAGACAATACCGGAAGGAACC
CGCGCTATGACGGCAATAAAAAGACAGAATAAAACGCACGGTGTTGGGTCGTTTGTTCATAAACGCGGGG
TTCGGTCCCAGGGCTGGCACTCTGTCGATACCCCACCGAGACCCCATTGGGGCCAATACGCCCGCGTTTC
TTCCTTTTCCCCACCCCACCCCCCAAGTTCGGGTGAAGGCCCAGGGCTCGCAGCCAACGTCGGGGCGGCA
GGCCCTGCCATAGCCTCAGGTTACTCATATATACTTTAGATTGATTTAAAACTTCATTTTTAATTTAAAA
GGATCTAGGTGAAGATCCTTTTTGATAATCTCATGACCAAAATCCCTTAACGTGAGTTTTCGTTCCACTG
AGCGTCAGACCCCGTAGAAAAGATCAAAGGATCTTC
Features (pLannotate 1.2.2; 14 found; start..end, strand, type, name):
      1..589     +  rep_origin     ori: high-copy-number ColE1/pMB1/pBR322/pUC origin of replication
    764..1067    +  enhancer       CMV enhancer: human cytomegalovirus immediate early enhancer
   1068..1271    +  promoter       CMV promoter: human cytomegalovirus (CMV) immediate early promoter
   1301..2179    +  CDS            dhaA: DHAA_RHOSD - Experimental evidence at protein level: Swiss-Prot protein existence level 1. Catalyzes hydrolytic cleavage of carbon-halogen bonds in halogenated aliphatic compounds, leading to the formation of the corresponding primary alcohols, halide ions and protons. Has a broad substrate specificity, which includes primary, secondary and cyclic haloalkanes (chain length > C4). From Rhodococcus sp. (strain TDTM0003).
   2189..3646    +  CDS            MECP2: MECP2_HUMAN - Experimental evidence at protein level: Swiss-Prot protein existence level 1. Chromosomal protein that binds to methylated DNA. It can bind specifically to a single methyl-CpG pair. It is not influenced by sequences flanking the methyl-CpGs. Mediates transcriptional repression through interaction with histone deacetylase and the corepressor SIN3A. Binds both 5-methylcytosine (5mC) and 5-hydroxymethylcytosine (5hmC)- containing DNA, with a preference for 5-methylcytosine (5mC). From Homo sapiens (Human).
   3683..3767    +  CDS            large T antigen (fragment): large T antigen from SV40 (simian virus 40)
   3790..3911    +  polyA_signal   SV40 poly(A) signal: SV40 polyadenylation signal
   3945..4373    -  rep_origin     f1 ori (sequence partly withheld): f1 bacteriophage origin of replication; arrow indicates direction of (+) strand synthesis
   4400..4504    +  promoter       AmpR promoter: bla
   4506..4863    +  promoter       SV40 promoter: SV40 enhancer and early promoter
   4898..5692    +  CDS            NeoR/KanR: aminoglycoside phosphotransferase from Tn5; aph(3')-II (or nptII); confers resistance to neomycin, kanamycin, and G418 (Geneticin®)
   5713..5865    +  CDS            ble (fragment): BLE_KLEPN - Experimental evidence at protein level: Swiss-Prot protein existence level 1. Binding protein with a strong affinity to the bleomycin family of antibiotics. Binds to CL990; an antimitotic-antibiotic compound. From Klebsiella pneumoniae.
   5924..5971    +  polyA_signal   HSV TK poly(A) signal: herpes simplex virus thymidine kinase polyadenylation signal (Cole and Stacy, 1985)
   6062..6078    -  polyA_signal   bGH poly(A) signal (fragment): bovine growth hormone polyadenylation signal
