[The description below was written by a language model from this plasmid's Addgene catalogue record and pLannotate feature annotations shown in this document.]
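Description:
pHThMeCP2 (pc3972) is a mammalian expression plasmid built on the pEGFP-C1 backbone for producing human MeCP2 fused to HaloTag. It replicates in E. coli from a high-copy ColE1/pUC-type origin and also carries an f1 phage origin. Selection relies on a single Tn5 aminoglycoside phosphotransferase (NeoR/KanR) gene placed behind tandem bacterial (bla-type) and SV40 early promoters and terminated by the HSV TK polyadenylation signal. The same cassette therefore gives kanamycin resistance in bacteria and can give G418 resistance in transfected mammalian cells. Short annotated fragments of ble, SV40 large T antigen and a bGH poly(A) signal appear to be backbone remnants rather than functional elements.

The expression unit consists of the human CMV immediate-early enhancer and promoter, a roughly 0.9 kb coding sequence annotated as the Rhodococcus haloalkane dehalogenase dhaA (the enzyme from which HaloTag is derived), the human MECP2 coding sequence only a few bases downstream, and the SV40 poly(A) signal. In the sequenced plasmid the HaloTag portion therefore lies upstream of MeCP2, in the position that EGFP would occupy in a C1-type vector. MeCP2 is thus joined to the C-terminal end of HaloTag, although the catalogue field lists the tag as C-terminal on the insert.

MeCP2 is a methyl-CpG-binding chromosomal protein involved in transcriptional repression. HaloTag binds chloroalkane ligands covalently, so the fusion can be labelled with fluorescent ligands or captured on ligand-bearing resin. The associated publication concerns the proteomic composition and organization of constitutive heterochromatin in mouse tissues, but the record does not state how this plasmid was used in that work.
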