Addgene plasmid #227639: pHThMeCP2 (pc3972)
Purpose: Mammalian expression vector for human MeCP2 C-terminally tagged to HaloTag.
Depositing lab: Cristina Cardoso. Depositing organization: Technische Universitaet Darmstadt. Publication: The Proteomic Composition and Organization of Constitutive Heterochromatin in Mouse Tissues. Schmidt A, Zhang H, Schmitt S, Rausch C, Popp O, Chen J, Cmarko D, Butter F, Dittmar G, Lermyte F, Cardoso MC. Cells. 2024 Jan 11;13(2):139. doi: 10.3390/cells13020139. PubMed 38247831.
Backbone
  Vector backbone: pEGFP-C1
  Backbone manufacturer: Clonetech
  Vector type: Mammalian Expression
Growth in bacteria
  Bacterial resistance: Kanamycin, 50 μg/mL
  Growth temperature: 37°C
  Growth strain: DH5alpha
  Copy number: Unknown
Gene/Insert
  Gene/Insert name: MeCP2
  Species: H. sapiens (human)
  Entrez Gene: MECP2 (a.k.a. AUTSX3, MRX16, MRX79, MRXS13, MRXSL, PPMX, RS, RTS, RTT)
  Promoter: CMV
  Tag / fusion protein: HaloTag (C terminal on insert)
  Cloning method: Ligation Independent Cloning
  Sequencing primers: 5′ CGCAAATGGGCGGTAGGCGTG
Terms and licenses: Academic/Nonprofit Terms; Industry Terms: Not Available to Industry
How to cite: pHThMeCP2 (pc3972) was a gift from Cristina Cardoso (Addgene plasmid # 227639 ; http://n2t.net/addgene:227639 ; RRID:Addgene_227639)
